Addgene plasmid #52101: pCAG-hCas9D10A
Purpose: The expression vector for humanized nickase Cas9 (Cas9D10A) under CAG promoter
Depositing lab: Izuho Hatada. Depositing organization: Gunma University.
Backbone
  Vector backbone: pEGFP-N1
  Backbone manufacturer: clontech
  Backbone size w/o insert (bp): 5800
  Modifications to backbone: The CMV promoter was replaced with CAG promoter.
  Vector type: Mammalian Expression
  Selectable markers: Neomycin (select with G418)
Growth in bacteria
  Bacterial resistance: Kanamycin, 50 μg/mL
  Growth temperature: 37°C
  Growth strain: Top10
  Copy number: High Copy
Gene/Insert
  Gene/Insert name: hCas9D10A
  Insert size (bp): 4160
  Mutation: D10A
  Promoter: CAG
  Tag / fusion protein: SV40 NLS (C terminal on insert)
  Cloning method: Restriction Enzyme; 5′ cloning site Kpn I (not destroyed); 3′ cloning site Not I (not destroyed)
  Sequencing primers: 5′ CGGCTTCTGGCGTGTGACC; 3′ TTGCATTCATTTTATGTTTCAGG
Resource information
  A portion of this plasmid was derived from a plasmid made by: hCas9D10A (Addgene: 41816), CAG promoter from Dr. Jun-ichi Miyazaki
Terms and licenses: Academic/Nonprofit Terms; Industry Terms: Not Available to Industry
How to cite: pCAG-hCas9D10A was a gift from Izuho Hatada (Addgene plasmid # 52101 ; http://n2t.net/addgene:52101 ; RRID:Addgene_52101)
