[The description below was written by a language model from this plasmid's Addgene catalogue record.]
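Description:
pCAG-hCas9D10A is a mammalian expression plasmid built on the Clontech pEGFP-N1 backbone, in which the original CMV promoter has been replaced by the CAG promoter, a strong composite promoter widely used for robust, sustained expression in many mammalian cell types and embryos. The plasmid is maintained at high copy in E. coli under kanamycin selection. It also carries a neomycin resistance marker, so transfected mammalian cells can be selected with G418; in pEGFP-N1-type vectors a single resistance cassette generally serves both purposes. The record contains no feature table, so the origin of replication, the polyadenylation signal and the fate of the backbone's EGFP coding sequence are not explicitly documented. The insert was cloned between KpnI and NotI sites, both of which are retained.

The payload is an insert of about 4.2 kb encoding humanized (human codon-optimized) Cas9 with the D10A substitution, fused at its C terminus to an SV40 nuclear localization signal that directs the protein to the nucleus. This coding sequence was derived from a previously deposited hCas9D10A plasmid. The D10A change inactivates the RuvC nuclease domain, turning Cas9 into a nickase that cuts only one strand of the target DNA. The plasmid does not encode a guide RNA according to the record, so guides must be supplied separately. Cas9 nickases are typically used with paired, offset guide RNAs to create double-strand breaks with reduced off-target cleavage, or with single guides to favour nick-induced homology-directed repair. Beyond expression of the nickase under CAG, the record does not specify a particular application.
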