>Addgene plasmid #52101 | pCAG-hCas9D10A | depositor partial sequence | sequence record 80474 | hCas9D10A
GGTACCGCCACCATGGACAAGAAGTACTCCATTGGGCTCGCTATCGGCACAAACAGCGTCGGCTGGGCCG
TCATTACGGACGAGTACAAGGTGCCGAGCAAAAAATTCAAAGTTCTGGGCAATACCGATCGCCACAGCAT
AAAGAAGAACCTCATTGGCGCCCTCCTGTTCGACTCCGGGGAGACGGCCGAAGCCACGCGGCTCAAAAGA
ACAGCACGGCGCAGATATACCCGCAGAAAGAATCGGATCTGCTACCTGCAGGAGATCTTTAGTAATGAGA
TGGCTAAGGTGGATGACTCTTTCTTCCATAGGCTGGAGGAGTCCTTTTTGGTGGAGGAGGATAAAAAGCA
CGAGCGCCACCCAATCTTTGGCAATATCGTGGACGAGGTGGCGTACCATGAAAAGTACCCAACCATATAT
CATCTGAGGAAGAAGCTTGTAGACAGTACTGATAAGGCTGACTTGCGGTTGATCTATCTCGCGCTGGCGC
ATATGATCAAATTTCGGGGACACTTCCTCATCGAGGGGGACCTGAACCCAGACAACAGCGATGTCGACAA
ACTCTTTATCCAACTGGTTCAGACTTACAATCAGCTTTTCGAAGAGAACCCGATCAACGCATCCGGAGTT
GACGCCAAAGCAATCCTGAGCGCTAGGCTGTCCAAATCCCGGCGGCTCGAAAACCTCATCGCACAGCTCC
CTGGGGAGAAGAAGAACGGCCTGTTTGGTAATCTTATCGCCCTGTCACTCGGGCTGACCCCCAACTTTAA
ATCTAACTTCGACCTGGCCGAAGATGCCAAGCTTCAACTGAGCAAAGACACCTACGATGATGATCTCGAC
AATCTGCTGGCCCAGATCGGCGACCAGTACGCAGACCTTTTTTTGGCGGCAAAGAACCTGTCAGACGCCA
TTCTGCTGAGTGATATTCTGCGAGTGAACACGGAGATCACCAAAGCTCCGCTGAGCGCTAGTATGATCAA
GCGCTATGATGAGCACCACCAAGACTTGACTTTGCTGAAGGCCCTTGTCAGACAGCAACTGCCTGAGAAG
TACAAGGAAATTTTCTTCGATCAGTCTAAAAATGGCTACGCCGGATACATTGACGGCGGAGCAAGCCAGG
AGGAATTTTACAAATTTATTAAGCCCATCTTGGAAAAAATGGACGGCACCGAGGAGCTGCTGGTAAAGCT
TAACAGAGAAGATCTGTTGCGCAAACAGCGCACTTTCGACAATGGAAGCATCCCCCACCAGATTCACCTG
GGCGAACTGCACGCTATCCTCAGGCGGCAAGAGGATTTCTACCCCTTTTTGAAAGATAACAGGGAAAAGA
TTGAGAAAATCCTCACATTTCGGATACCCTACTATGTAGGCCCCCTCGCCCGGGGAAATTCCAGATTCGC
GTGGATGACTCGCAAATCAGAAGAGACCATCACTCCCTGGAACTTCGAGGAAGTCGTGGATAAGGGGGCC
TCTGCCCAGTCCTTCATCGAAAGGATGACTAACTTTGATAAAAATCTGCCTAACGAAAAGGTGCTTCCTA
AACACTCTCTGCTGTACGAGTACTTCACAGTTTATAACGAGCTCACCAAGGTCAAATACGTCACAGAAGG
GATGAGAAAGCCAGCATTCCTGTCTGGAGAGCAGAAGAAAGCTATCGTGGACCTCCTCTTCAAGACGAAC
CGGAAAGTTACCGTGAAACAGCTCAAAGAAGACTATTTCAAAAAGATTGAATGTTTCGACTCTGTTGAAA
TCAGCGGAGTGGAGGATCGCTTCAACGCATCCCTGGGAACGTATCACGATCTCCTGAAAATCATTAAAGA
CAAGGACTTCCTGGACAATGAGGAGAACGAGGACATTCTTGAGGACATTGTCCTCACCCTTACGTTGTTT
GAAGATAGGGAGATGATTGAAGAACGCTTGAAAACTTACGCTCATCTCTTCGACGACAAAGTCATGAAAC
AGCTCAAGAGGCGCCGATATACAGGATGGGGGCGGCTGTCAAGAAAACTGATCAATGGGATCCGAGACAA
GCAGAGTGGAAAGACAATCCTGGATTTTCTTAAGTCCGATGGATTTGCCAACAGGAACTTCATGCAGTTG
ATCCATGATGACTCTCTCACCTTTAAGGAGGACATCCAGAAAGCACAAGTTTCTGGCCAGGGGGACAGTC
TTCACGAGCACATCGCTAATCTTGCAGGTAGCCCAGCTATCAAAAAGGGAATACTGCAGACCGTTAAGGT
CGTGGATGAACTCGTCAAAGTAATGGGAAGGCATAAGCCCGAGAATATCGTTATCGAGATGGCCCGAGAG
AACCAAACTACCCAGAAGGGACAGAAGAACAGTAGGGAAAGGATGAAGAGGATTGAAGAGGGTATAAAAG
AACTGGGGTCCCAAATCCTTAAGGAACACCCAGTTGAAAACACCCAGCTTCAGAATGAGAAGCTCTACCT
GTACTACCTGCAGAACGGCAGGGACATGTACGTGGATCAGGAACTGGACATCAATCGGCTCTCCGACTAC
GACGTGGATCATATCGTGCCCCAGTCTTTTCTCAAAGATGATTCTATTGATAATAAAGTGTTGACAAGAT
CCGATAAAAATAGAGGGAAGAGTGATAACGTCCCCTCAGAAGAAGTTGTCAAGAAAATGAAAAATTATTG
GCGGCAGCTGCTGAACGCCAAACTGATCACACAACGGAAGTTCGATAATCTGACTAAGGCTGAACGAGGT
GGCCTGTCTGAGTTGGATAAAGCCGGCTTCATCAAAAGGCAGCTTGTTGAGACACGCCAGATCACCAAGC
ACGTGGCCCAAATTCTCGATTCACGCATGAACACCAAGTACGATGAAAATGACAAACTGATTCGAGAGGT
GAAAGTTATTACTCTGAAGTCTAAGCTGGTCTCAGATTTCAGAAAGGACTTTCAGTTTTATAAGGTGAGA
GAGATCAACAATTACCACCATGCGCATGATGCCTACCTGAATGCAGTGGTAGGCACTGCACTTATCAAAA
AATATCCCAAGCTTGAATCTGAATTTGTTTACGGAGACTATAAAGTGTACGATGTTAGGAAAATGATCGC
AAAGTCTGAGCAGGAAATAGGCAAGGCCACCGCTAAGTACTTCTTTTACAGCAATATTATGAATTTTTTC
AAGACCGAGATTACACTGGCCAATGGAGAGATTCGGAAGCGACCACTTATCGAAACAAACGGAGAAACAG
GAGAAATCGTGTGGGACAAGGGTAGGGATTTCGCGACAGTCCGGAAGGTCCTGTCCATGCCGCAGGTGAA
CATCGTTAAAAAGACCGAAGTACAGACCGGAGGCTTCTCCAAGGAAAGTATCCTCCCGAAAAGGAACAGC
GACAAGCTGATCGCACGCAAAAAAGATTGGGACCCCAAGAAATACGGCGGATTCGATTCTCCTACAGTCG
CTTACAGTGTACTGGTTGTGGCCAAAGTGGAGAAAGGGAAGTCTAAAAAACTCAAAAGCGTCAAGGAACT
GCTGGGCATCACAATCATGGAGCGATCAAGCTTCGAAAAAAACCCCATCGACTTTCTCGAGGCGAAAGGA
TATAAAGAGGTCAAAAAAGACCTCATCATTAAGCTTCCCAAGTACTCTCTCTTTGAGCTTGAAAACGGCC
GGAAACGAATGCTCGCTAGTGCGGGCGAGCTGCAGAAAGGTAACGAGCTGGCACTGCCCTCTAAATACGT
TAATTTCTTGTATCTGGCCAGCCACTATGAAAAGCTCAAAGGGTCTCCCGAAGATAATGAGCAGAAGCAG
CTGTTCGTGGAACAACACAAACACTACCTTGATGAGATCATCGAGCAAATAAGCGAATTCTCCAAAAGAG
TGATCCTCGCCGACGCTAACCTCGATAAGGTGCTTTCTGCTTACAATAAGCACAGGGATAAGCCCATCAG
GGAGCAGGCAGAAAACATTATCCACTTGTTTACTCTGACCAACTTGGGCGCGCCTGCAGCCTTCAAGTAC
TTCGACACCACCATAGACAGAAAGCGGTACACCTCTACAAAGGAGGTCCTGGACGCCACACTGATTCATC
AGTCAATTACGGGGCTCTATGAAACAAGAATCGACCTCTCTCAGCTCGGTGGAGACAGCAGGGCTGACCC
CAAGAAGAAGAGGAAGGTGTGAGCGGCCGC
