>Addgene plasmid #52101 | pCAG-hCas9D10A | addgene partial sequence | sequence record 82076 | pCAG-F 5'-GCAACGTGCTGGTTATTGTG-3'
TGCAGTCGACGGTACCGCCACCATGGACAAGAAGTACTCCATTGGGCTCGCTATCGGCACAAACAGCGTC
GGCTGGGCCGTCATTACGGACGAGTACAAGGTGCCGAGCAAAAAATTCAAAGTTCTGGGCAATACCGATC
GCCACAGCATAAAGAAGAACCTCATTGGCGCCCTCCTGTTCGACTCCGGGGAGACGGCCGAAGCCACGCG
GCTCAAAAGAACAGCACGGCGCAGATATACCCGCAGAAAGAATCGGATCTGCTACCTGCAGGAGATCTTT
AGTAATGAGATGGCTAAGGTGGATGACTCTTTCTTCCATAGGCTGGAGGAGTCCTTTTTGGTGGAGGAGG
ATAAAAAGCACGAGCGCCACCCAATCTTTGGCAATATCGTGGACGAGGTGGCGTACCATGAAAAGTACCC
AACCATATATCATCTGAGGAAGAAGCTTGTAGACAGTACTGATAAGGCTGACTTGCGGTTGATCTATCTC
GCGCTGGCGCATATGATCAAATTTCGGGGACACTTCCTCATCGAGGGGGACCTGAACCCAGACAACAGCG
ATGTCGACAAACTCTTTATCCAACTGGTTCAGACTTACAATCAGCTTTTCGAAGAGAACCCGATCAACGC
ATCCGGAGTTGACGCCAAAGCAATCCTGAGCGCTAGGCTGTCCAAATCCCGGCGGCTCGAAAACCTCATC
GCACAGCTCCCTGGGGAGAAGAAGAACGGCCTGTTTGGTAATCTTATCGCCCTGTCACTCGGGCTGACCC
CCAACTTTAAATCTAACTTCGACCTGGCCGAAGATGCCAAGCTTCAACTGAGCAAAGACACCTACGATGA
TGATCTCGA
