>Addgene plasmid #52101 | pCAG-hCas9D10A | addgene partial sequence | sequence record 83409 | SV40pA-R 5'-GAAATTTGTGATGCTATTGC-3'
GCAATAAAACAAGTTAACAACAACAATTGCATTCATTTTATGTTTCAGGTTCAGGGGGAGGGGGGAGGTT
TTTTAAAGCAAGTAAAACCTCTACAAATGTGGTATGGCTGATTATGATCTAGAGTCGCGGCCGCTCACAC
CTTCCTCTTCTTCTTGGGGTCAGCCCTGCTGTCTCCACCGAGCTGAGAGAGGTCGATTCTTGTTTCATAG
AGCCCCGTAATTGACTGATGAATCAGTGTGGCGTCCAGGACCTCCTTTGTAGAGGTGTACCGCTTTCTGT
CTATGGTGGTGTCGAAGTACTTGAAGGCTGCAGGCGCGCCCAAGTTGGTCAGAGTAAACAAGTGGATAAT
GTTTTCTGCCTGCTCCCTGATGGGCTTATCCCTGTGCTTATTGTAAGCAGAAAGCACCTTATCGAGGTTA
GCGTCGGCGAGGATCACTCTTTTGGAGAATTCGCTTATTTGCTCGATGATCTCATCAAGGTAGTGTTTGT
GTTGTTCCACGAACAGCTGCTTCTGCTCATTATCTTCGGGAGACCCTTTGAGCTTTTCATAGTGGCTGGC
CAGATACAAGAAATTAACGTATTTAGAGGGCAGTGCCAGCTCGTTACCTTTCTGCAGCTCGCCCGCACTA
GCGAGCATTCGTTTCCGGCCGTTTTCAAGCTCAAAGAGAGAGTACTTGGGAAGCTTAATGATGAGGTCTT
TTTTGACCTCTTTATATCCTTTCGCCTCGAGAAAGTCGATGGGGTTTTTTTCGAAGCTTGATCGCTCCAT
GATTGTGATGCCCAGCAGTTCCTTGACGCTTTTGAGTTTTTTAGACTTCCCTTTCTCCACTTTGGCCACA
ACCAGTACACTGTAAGCGACTGTAGGAGAATCGAATCCGCCGTATTTCTTGGGGTCCCAATCTTTTTTGC
GTGCGATCAGCTTGTCGCTGTTCCTTTTCGGGAGGATACTTT
